Addgene plasmid #72283: pJK561
Purpose: Produces Acetobacter aceti 1023 thioredoxin with Cys35>Ser mutant (AaTrxA-C35S)
Depositing lab: T. J. Kappock. Depositing organization: Purdue University.
Backbone
  Vector backbone: pET23a
  Backbone size w/o insert (bp): 3666
  Total vector size (bp): 3954
  Vector type: Bacterial Expression
Growth in bacteria
  Bacterial resistance: Ampicillin, 100 μg/mL
  Growth temperature: 37°C
  Growth strain: DH5alpha
  Copy number: High Copy
Gene/Insert
  Gene/Insert name: thioredoxin (alt names: trxA; AZ09_01835; trx)
  Species: Acetobacter aceti 1023
  Mutation: changes cysteine-35 to serine
  GenBank ID: 635177282 KDE21554
  Promoter: T7
  Cloning method: Restriction Enzyme; 5′ cloning site NdeI (not destroyed); 3′ cloning site EcoRI (not destroyed)
  Sequencing primers: 5′ T7 promoter; 3′ T7 terminator
Terms and licenses: Academic/Nonprofit Terms; Industry Terms: Not Available to Industry
Depositor comments: Codons are numbered starting from zero, in keeping with usual practice for thioredoxin sequences.
How to cite: pJK561 was a gift from T. J. Kappock (Addgene plasmid # 72283 ; http://n2t.net/addgene:72283 ; RRID:Addgene_72283)
