[The description below was written by a language model from this plasmid's Addgene catalogue record and pLannotate feature annotations shown in this document.]
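Description:
pJK561 is a bacterial expression plasmid built on the pET23a backbone that produces thioredoxin (trxA) from Acetobacter aceti 1023 carrying a cysteine-35 to serine substitution (AaTrxA-C35S). The total construct is 3,954 bp. It is maintained in E. coli through a ColE1/pMB1-type origin and selected with ampicillin via the β-lactamase gene under its own bla promoter. The catalogue lists it as high copy, although the feature annotation also detects backbone-derived bom and rop regions. An f1 phage origin is also present, which in principle allows single-stranded DNA production.

The thioredoxin open reading frame was inserted between the NdeI and EcoRI sites, both retained, placing it downstream of the T7 promoter and the efficient T7 gene 10 ribosome binding site, with the T7 terminator at the far end. Expression therefore depends on a host that supplies T7 RNA polymerase. The automated annotation labels the roughly 320 bp coding region by similarity to E. coli thioredoxin, but the catalogue identifies it as the A. aceti homologue. A vector-encoded histidine tag sequence lies downstream of the insert, separated from the annotated coding region by a gap. The record does not state whether it is fused in frame to the protein, and no tag is listed for the product.

Thioredoxins catalyse dithiol-disulfide exchange through a pair of active-site cysteines, so a Cys-to-Ser change at one such position is a common way to probe the redox mechanism, though the record gives no purpose beyond producing the mutant protein. The depositor notes that codons are numbered from zero, following thioredoxin convention, which matters when locating residue 35.
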