Features (pLannotate 1.2.2; 13 found; start..end, strand, type, name):
     12..467     +  rep_origin     f1 ori (sequence partly withheld): f1 bacteriophage origin of replication; arrow indicates direction of (+) strand synthesis
    494..598     +  promoter       AmpR promoter: bla
    599..1459    +  CDS            AmpR: β-lactamase; bla; confers resistance to ampicillin, carbenicillin, and related antibiotics
   1630..2218    +  rep_origin     ori: high-copy-number ColE1/pMB1/pBR322/pUC origin of replication
   2404..2546    -  misc_feature   bom: basis of mobility region from pBR322
   2648..2839    -  CDS            rop: Rop protein, which maintains plasmids at low copy number; rop
   2856..3236    +  CDS            YPB1_ECOLX: Protein predicted: Swiss-Prot protein existence level 4. From Escherichia coli.
   3348..3366    +  promoter       T7 promoter: promoter for bacteriophage T7 RNA polymerase
   3398..3420    +  RBS            RBS: efficient ribosome binding site from bacteriophage T7 gene 10 (Olins and Rangwala, 1989)
   3428..3745    +  CDS            trxA: THIO_ECO57 - Experimental evidence at protein level: Swiss-Prot protein existence level 1. Participates in various redox reactions through the reversible oxidation of its active center dithiol to a disulfide and catalyzes dithiol-disulfide exchange reactions. From Escherichia coli O157:H7.
   3798..3815    +  CDS            9xHis (fragment): 9xHis affinity tag
   3825..3874    +  CDS            SET1 (fragment): solubility-enhancement tag derived from T7 phage gene 10B
   3882..3929    +  terminator     T7 terminator: transcription terminator for bacteriophage T7 RNA polymerase
>Addgene plasmid #72283 | pJK561 | depositor full sequence | sequence record 131874 | pJK561 sequence 3954 bps
TGGCGAATGGG
[124 nt withheld, positions 12-135]
C
[91 nt withheld, positions 137-227]
A
[49 nt withheld, positions 229-277]
CCTTTGACGTTGGAGTCCACGTTCTTT
[37 nt withheld, positions 305-341]
ACCCTATCTCGGTCTATTCTTTTGATTTATAAGGGATTTTGCCGATTTCGGCCTATTGGTTAAAAAATGA
GCTGATTTAACAAAAATTTAACGCGAATTTTAACAAAATATTAACGTTTACAATTTCAGGTGGCACTTTT
CGGGGAAATGTGCGCGGAACCCCTATTTGTTTATTTTTCTAAATACATTCAAATATGTATCCGCTCATGA
GACAATAACCCTGATAAATGCTTCAATAATATTGAAAAAGGAAGAGTATGAGTATTCAACATTTCCGTGT
CGCCCTTATTCCCTTTTTTGCGGCATTTTGCCTTCCTGTTTTTGCTCACCCAGAAACGCTGGTGAAAGTA
AAAGATGCTGAAGATCAGTTGGGTGCACGAGTGGGTTACATCGAACTGGATCTCAACAGCGGTAAGATCC
TTGAGAGTTTTCGCCCCGAAGAACGTTTTCCAATGATGAGCACTTTTAAAGTTCTGCTATGTGGCGCGGT
ATTATCCCGTATTGACGCCGGGCAAGAGCAACTCGGTCGCCGCATACACTATTCTCAGAATGACTTGGTT
GAGTACTCACCAGTCACAGAAAAGCATCTTACGGATGGCATGACAGTAAGAGAATTATGCAGTGCTGCCA
TAACCATGAGTGATAACACTGCGGCCAACTTACTTCTGACAACGATCGGAGGACCGAAGGAGCTAACCGC
TTTTTTGCACAACATGGGGGATCATGTAACTCGCCTTGATCGTTGGGAACCGGAGCTGAATGAAGCCATA
CCAAACGACGAGCGTGACACCACGATGCCTGCAGCAATGGCAACAACGTTGCGCAAACTATTAACTGGCG
AACTACTTACTCTAGCTTCCCGGCAACAATTAATAGACTGGATGGAGGCGGATAAAGTTGCAGGACCACT
TCTGCGCTCGGCCCTTCCGGCTGGCTGGTTTATTGCTGATAAATCTGGAGCCGGTGAGCGTGGGTCTCGC
GGTATCATTGCAGCACTGGGGCCAGATGGTAAGCCCTCCCGTATCGTAGTTATCTACACGACGGGGAGTC
AGGCAACTATGGATGAACGAAATAGACAGATCGCTGAGATAGGTGCCTCACTGATTAAGCATTGGTAACT
GTCAGACCAAGTTTACTCATATATACTTTAGATTGATTTAAAACTTCATTTTTAATTTAAAAGGATCTAG
GTGAAGATCCTTTTTGATAATCTCATGACCAAAATCCCTTAACGTGAGTTTTCGTTCCACTGAGCGTCAG
ACCCCGTAGAAAAGATCAAAGGATCTTCTTGAGATCCTTTTTTTCTGCGCGTAATCTGCTGCTTGCAAAC
AAAAAAACCACCGCTACCAGCGGTGGTTTGTTTGCCGGATCAAGAGCTACCAACTCTTTTTCCGAAGGTA
ACTGGCTTCAGCAGAGCGCAGATACCAAATACTGTCCTTCTAGTGTAGCCGTAGTTAGGCCACCACTTCA
AGAACTCTGTAGCACCGCCTACATACCTCGCTCTGCTAATCCTGTTACCAGTGGCTGCTGCCAGTGGCGA
TAAGTCGTGTCTTACCGGGTTGGACTCAAGACGATAGTTACCGGATAAGGCGCAGCGGTCGGGCTGAACG
GGGGGTTCGTGCACACAGCCCAGCTTGGAGCGAACGACCTACACCGAACTGAGATACCTACAGCGTGAGC
TATGAGAAAGCGCCACGCTTCCCGAAGGGAGAAAGGCGGACAGGTATCCGGTAAGCGGCAGGGTCGGAAC
AGGAGAGCGCACGAGGGAGCTTCCAGGGGGAAACGCCTGGTATCTTTATAGTCCTGTCGGGTTTCGCCAC
CTCTGACTTGAGCGTCGATTTTTGTGATGCTCGTCAGGGGGGCGGAGCCTATGGAAAAACGCCAGCAACG
CGGCCTTTTTACGGTTCCTGGCCTTTTGCTGGCCTTTTGCTCACATGTTCTTTCCTGCGTTATCCCCTGA
TTCTGTGGATAACCGTATTACCGCCTTTGAGTGAGCTGATACCGCTCGCCGCAGCCGAACGACCGAGCGC
AGCGAGTCAGTGAGCGAGGAAGCGGAAGAGCGCCTGATGCGGTATTTTCTCCTTACGCATCTGTGCGGTA
TTTCACACCGCATATATGGTGCACTCTCAGTACAATCTGCTCTGATGCCGCATAGTTAAGCCAGTATACA
CTCCGCTATCGCTACGTGACTGGGTCATGGCTGCGCCCCGACACCCGCCAACACCCGCTGACGCGCCCTG
ACGGGCTTGTCTGCTCCCGGCATCCGCTTACAGACAAGCTGTGACCGTCTCCGGGAGCTGCATGTGTCAG
AGGTTTTCACCGTCATCACCGAAACGCGCGAGGCAGCTGCGGTAAAGCTCATCAGCGTGGTCGTGAAGCG
ATTCACAGATGTCTGCCTGTTCATCCGCGTCCAGCTCGTTGAGTTTCTCCAGAAGCGTTAATGTCTGGCT
TCTGATAAAGCGGGCCATGTTAAGGGCGGTTTTTTCCTGTTTGGTCACTGATGCCTCCGTGTAAGGGGGA
TTTCTGTTCATGGGGGTAATGATACCGATGAAACGAGAGAGGATGCTCACGATACGGGTTACTGATGATG
AACATGCCCGGTTACTGGAACGTTGTGAGGGTAAACAACTGGCGGTATGGATGCGGCGGGACCAGAGAAA
AATCACTCAGGGTCAATGCCAGCGCTTCGTTAATACAGATGTAGGTGTTCCACAGGGTAGCCAGCAGCAT
CCTGCGATGCAGATCCGGAACATAATGGTGCAGGGCGCTGACTTCCGCGTTTCCAGACTTTACGAAACAC
GGAAACCGAAGACCATTCATGTTGTTGCTCAGGTCGCAGACGTTTTGCAGCAGCAGTCGCTTCACGTTCG
CTCGCGTATCGGTGATTCATTCTGCTAACCAGTAAGGCAACCCCGCCAGCCTAGCCGGGTCCTCAACGAC
AGGAGCACGATCATGCGCACCCGTGGCCAGGACCCAACGCTGCCCGAGATCTCGATCCCGCGAAATTAAT
ACGACTCACTATAGGGAGACCACAACGGTTTCCCTCTAGAAATAATTTTGTTTAACTTTAAGAAGGAGAT
ATACATATGAGTGAACATACGCTTGCTGTCAGCGATTCCAGCTTTGATCAAGATGTTCTCAAGGCCTCTG
GCCTTGTGCTGGTAGATTTCTGGGCAGAATGGTGCGGGCCCAGCAAAATGATTGGCCCGGCATTGGGAGA
AATTGGCAAGGAATTTGCCGGCAAGGTAACGGTTGCCAAGGTAAATATTGATGACAACCCGGAAACTCCA
AATGCGTATCAGGTGCGTAGCATTCCAACCCTTATGCTGGTGCGTGATGGCAAGGTTATAGATAAAAAAG
TGGGTGCCCTGCCCAAAAGCCAGTTGAAGGCATGGGTAGAAAGCGCTCAGTAATTAGAATTCGAGCTCCG
TCGACAAGCTTGCGGCCGCACTCGAGCACCACCACCACCACCACTGAGATCCGGCTGCTAACAAAGCCCG
AAAGGAAGCTGAGTTGGCTGCTGCCACCGCTGAGCAATAACTAGCATAACCCCTTGGGGCCTCTAAACGG
GTCTTGAGGGGTTTTTTGCTGAAAGGAGGAACTATATCCGGAT
