>Addgene plasmid #72283 | pJK561 | addgene partial sequence | sequence record 135779 | T7 5'-TAATACGACTCACTATAGGG-3'
TTTTGTTTAACTTTAAGAAGGAGATATACATATGAGTGAACATACGCTTGCTGTCAGCGATTCCAGCTTT
GATCAAGATGTTCTCAAGGCCTCTGGCCTTGTGCTGGTAGATTTCTGGGCAGAATGGTGCGGGCCCAGCA
AAATGATTGGCCCGGCATTGGGAGAAATTGGCAAGGAATTTGCCGGCAAGGTAACGGTTGCCAAGGTAAA
TATTGATGACAACCCGGAAACTCCAAATGCGTATCAGGTGCGTAGCATTCCAACCCTTATGCTGGTGCGT
GATGGCAAGGTTATAGATAAAAAAGTGGGTGCCCTGCCCAAAAGCCAGTTGAAGGCATGGGTAGAAAGCG
CTCAGTAATTAGAATTCGAGCTCCGTCGACAAGCTTGCGGCCGCACTCGAGCACCACCACCACCACCACT
GAGATCCGGCTGCTAACAAAGCCCGAAAGGAAGCTGAGTTGGCTGCTGCCACCGCTGAGCAATAACTAGC
ATAACCCCTTGGGGCCTCTAAACGGGTCTTGAGGGGTTTTTTGCTGAAAGGAGGAACTATATCCGGATTG
GCGAATGGG
[124 nt withheld, positions 570-693]
C
[91 nt withheld, positions 695-785]
A
[49 nt withheld, positions 787-835]
CCTTTGACGTTGGAGTCCACGTTCTTT
[37 nt withheld, positions 863-899]
ACCCTATCTCGGTCTATTCTTTTGATTTATAAGGGATTTTGCCGATTTCGGCCTATTGGTTAAAAAATGA
GCTGATTTAACAAAAATTTAACGCGAATTTTAAC
