>Addgene plasmid #72283 | pJK561 | addgene partial sequence | sequence record 135780 | T7term 5'-GCTAGTTATTGCTCAGCGG-3'
TTTCGGGCTTTGTTAGCAGCCGGATCTCAGTGGTGGTGGTGGTGGTGCTCGAGTGCGGCCGCAAGCTTGT
CGACGGAGCTCGAATTCTAATTACTGAGCGCTTTCTACCCATGCCTTCAACTGGCTTTTGGGCAGGGCAC
CCACTTTTTTATCTATAACCTTGCCATCACGCACCAGCATAAGGGTTGGAATGCTACGCACCTGATACGC
ATTTGGAGTTTCCGGGTTGTCATCAATATTTACCTTGGCAACCGTTACCTTGCCGGCAAATTCCTTGCCA
ATTTCTCCCAATGCCGGGCCAATCATTTTGCTGGGCCCGCACCATTCTGCCCAGAAATCTACCAGCACAA
GGCCAGAGGCCTTGAGAACATCTTGATCAAAGCTGGAATCGCTGACAGCAAGCGTATGTTCACTCATATG
TATATCTCCTTCTTAAAGTTAAACAAAATTATTTCTAGAGGGAAACCGTTGTGGTCTCCCTATAGTGAGT
CGTATTAATTTCGCGGGATCGAGATCTCGGGCAGCGTTGGGTCCTGGCCACGGGTGCGCATGATCGTGCT
CCTGTCGTTGAGGACCCGGCTAGGCTGGCGGGGTTGCCTTACTGGTTAGCAGAATGAATCACCGATACGC
GAGCGAACGTGAAGCGACTGCTGCTGCAAAACGTCTGCGACCTGAGCAACAACATGAATGGTCTTCGGTT
TCCGTGTTTCGTAAAGTCTGGAAACGCGGAAGTCAGCGCCCTGCACCATTATGTTCCGGATCTGCATCGC
AGGATGCTGCTGGCTACCCTGTGGAACACCTACATCTGTATTAACGAAGCGCTGGCATTGACCCTGAGTG
ATTTTTCTCTGGTCCCGCCGCATCCATACCGCCAGTTGTTTACCCTCACAACGTTCCAGTAACCGGGCAT
GTTCATCATCAGTAACCCGTATCGTGAGCATCCTCTCTCGTTTCATCGGTATCATTACCCCCATGAACAG
AAATCCCCCTTACACGGAGGCATCAGTGACCAAACAGGAAAAAACCGCCCTTAACATGGCCCGCTTTATC
AGAAGCCAGACATTAACGCTTCTGG
